Addgene plasmid #185860: pILGFP10CF71
Purpose: Testing the SkGAL2 promoter inserted with 4 Z268 elements using a green fluorescent protein as the reporter
Depositing lab: Claudia Vickers. Depositing organization: University of Queensland. Publication: Engineering eukaryote-like regulatory circuits to expand artificial control mechanisms for metabolic engineering in Saccharomyces cerevisiae. Peng B, Bandari NC, Lu Z, Howard CB, Scott C, Trau M, Dumsday G, Vickers CE. Commun Biol. 2022 Feb 16;5(1):135. doi: 10.1038/s42003-022-03070-z. PubMed 35173283.
Backbone
  Vector backbone: pUC19
  Vector type: Yeast Expression
Growth in bacteria
  Bacterial resistance: Ampicillin, 100 μg/mL
  Growth temperature: 37°C
  Growth strain: DH5alpha
  Copy number: High Copy
Gene/Insert
  Gene/Insert name: PURA3>KlURA3>TAgTEF1- PSkGAL2+[Z268]>(BamHI)yEGFP>TURA3
  Species: Synthetic
  Mutation: None
  Cloning method: Gibson Cloning
Terms and licenses: Academic/Nonprofit Terms; Industry Terms: Not Available to Industry
How to cite: pILGFP10CF71 was a gift from Claudia Vickers (Addgene plasmid # 185860 ; http://n2t.net/addgene:185860 ; RRID:Addgene_185860)
