[The description below was written by a language model from this plasmid's Addgene catalogue record and pLannotate feature annotations shown in this document.]
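Description:
pILGFP10CF71 is a yeast reporter plasmid built on a pUC19 backbone by Gibson assembly. It is propagated in E. coli through the high-copy ColE1/pUC origin and selected with ampicillin via the β-lactamase gene and its promoter. Remnants of the pUC lac region (lac promoter and operator, CAP site, lacZα and lacI fragments) are also annotated. No yeast replication origin (2μ or CEN/ARS) appears in the feature table. Together with the S. cerevisiae URA3 promoter fragment at one end of the insert and a URA3 fragment and terminator region at the other, this suggests the cassette is meant to integrate at the chromosomal URA3 locus, although the record does not say so explicitly.

The insert is a synthetic two-part cassette. The first part is a uracil prototrophy marker: the URA3 promoter drives KlURA3, followed by the AgTEF1 terminator. The annotation tool labels this coding sequence by similarity to S. cerevisiae URA3, and the "Kl" prefix presumably denotes a Kluyveromyces lactis orthologue. A loxP site lies just downstream of the marker; only one is annotated. The second part is the test unit, in which a SkGAL2 promoter carrying four inserted Z268 elements drives yEGFP, annotated as GFPmut3, the variant it derives from. A BamHI site sits at the promoter–reporter junction, and the URA3 terminator follows. The promoter itself is not annotated and presumably occupies the unannotated region upstream of the GFP coding sequence.

The stated purpose is to test this hybrid promoter with green fluorescence as the readout, as part of work on artificial regulatory circuits for metabolic engineering in Saccharomyces cerevisiae. The record does not describe what binds the Z268 elements.
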