Features (pLannotate 1.2.2; 15 found; start..end, strand, type, name):
    836..1546    +  CDS            GFPmut3: GFPmut3 is a basic (constitutively fluorescent) green fluorescent protein published in 1996, derived from Aequorea victoria. It is reported to be a very rapidly-maturing weak dimer.
   1562..1661    +  CDS            URA3 (fragment): orotidine-5'-phosphate decarboxylase, required for uracil biosynthesis; S. cerevisiae URA3; yeast auxotrophic marker, counterselectable with 5-fluoroorotic acid (5-FOA)
   1815..1831    -  protein_bind   lac operator: The lac repressor binds to the lac operator to inhibit transcription in E. coli. This inhibition can be relieved by adding lactose or isopropyl-β-D-thiogalactopyranoside (IPTG). lac repressor encoded by lacI
   1839..1869    -  promoter       lac promoter: promoter for the E. coli lac operon
   1884..1905    -  protein_bind   CAP binding site: CAP binding activates transcription in the presence of cAMP. E. coli catabolite activator protein
   1918..2010    -  CDS            lacI (fragment): lac repressor; lacI; The lac repressor binds to the lac operator to inhibit transcription in E. coli. This inhibition can be relieved by adding lactose or isopropyl-β-D-thiogalactopyranoside (IPTG).
   2193..2781    -  rep_origin     ori: high-copy-number ColE1/pMB1/pBR322/pUC origin of replication
   2952..3812    -  CDS            AmpR: β-lactamase; bla; confers resistance to ampicillin, carbenicillin, and related antibiotics
   3813..3917    -  promoter       AmpR promoter: bla
   4012..4047    +  CDS            rop (fragment): Rop protein, which maintains plasmids at low copy number; rop
   4149..4248    +  misc_feature   bom (fragment): basis of mobility region from pBR322
   4254..4411    -  CDS            lacZα (fragment): LacZα fragment of β-galactosidase; lacZ fragment
   4418..4581    +  promoter       URA3 promoter (fragment): S. cerevisiae URA3
   4584..5369    +  CDS            URA3: PYRF_YEAST - Experimental evidence at protein level: Swiss-Prot protein existence level 1. From Saccharomyces cerevisiae (strain ATCC 204508 / S288c) (Baker's yeast).
   5521..9       +  protein_bind   loxP (across the origin): Cre-mediated recombination occurs in the 8-bp core sequence (GCATACAT). Cre recombinase
>Addgene plasmid #185860 | pILGFP10CF71 | addgene full sequence | sequence record 370799 | Addgene NGS Result
CGAAGTTATATTAAGGGTTGCTCGAGTAAACCAATTTTATTTGAACTTGCCCCGCTAATCGTACAGACGT
ACCAGATCCAGGTCATAACGGTGCCATTAGAAGGCCGTAGAATAGACCCACTAAAGCTATCACAGGCAAC
CTTGCATCCAAGTCTAATTAAACGGAGCAGAATCTGTTCCAGTAATGTATAAAGAATTAACTACCGGAAA
AGCGTCTTCCGGGGCGGCTCAACCGGATTACATTCTTTTTTCTTTTTTGCGGCCAGCATTCGAGTCACGT
GCTCAAATACTGAGGAAGGGGTTCTTCCGGTAGGCACCGGCGCTCACTCTTCCGTGCGGCACACTCCCCG
CAGTTCAGGGGCCATGTGCCTGTGAGAGTATTTCCGCAGGCCATAGTTCCGGGGTGGACCACTCCGAGCT
AATGCTAAAGTAAGCCCTTCCCAACTTGAAATAGGAACAAAAGTCAATTATCTACCTGAATCTAAGATTG
GGCCCGCGTGGGCGAATTGGTGCGTGGGCGTAAGCGGGGGCGGGCGTGGGCGTAGCGTGGGCGGCCGGCA
ATCCTCGAGCAGCTCCTCCTGTAAAGCTAAACGTGTAAAGATTTTAGAGTGAGACGTTGTTAGCAGTCGT
TGTTCAAGGGAGGGATGAGTTGAGGAATAAAATGCGGAAAAAGTGTGGGTTAGACAGACATATATAAACT
CTAGCCATTCGGCTGAAATATATCTGAGTTCATTTGTGATAACTTTTTTGATTACTTGTTCATATATCCA
CAAGAACAACGACTATTAAACAATAGAAAATAGTATAATAAAAAAAGTTTTTTACAATGGGATCCTCTAA
AGGTGAAGAATTATTCACTGGTGTTGTCCCAATTTTGGTTGAATTAGATGGTGATGTTAATGGTCACAAA
TTTTCTGTCTCCGGTGAAGGTGAAGGTGATGCTACTTACGGTAAATTGACCTTAAAATTTATTTGTACTA
CTGGTAAATTGCCAGTTCCATGGCCAACCTTAGTCACTACTTTCGGTTATGGTGTTCAATGTTTTGCGAG
ATACCCAGATCATATGAAACAACATGACTTTTTCAAGTCTGCCATGCCAGAAGGTTATGTTCAAGAAAGA
ACTATTTTTTTCAAAGATGACGGTAACTACAAGACCAGAGCTGAAGTCAAGTTTGAAGGTGATACCTTAG
TTAATAGAATCGAATTAAAAGGTATTGATTTTAAAGAAGATGGTAACATTTTAGGTCACAAATTGGAATA
CAACTATAACTCTCACAATGTTTACATCATGGCTGACAAACAAAAGAATGGTATCAAAGTTAACTTCAAA
ATTAGACACAACATTGAAGATGGTTCTGTTCAATTAGCTGACCATTATCAACAAAATACTCCAATTGGTG
ATGGTCCAGTCTTGTTACCAGACAACCATTACTTATCCACTCAATCTGCCTTATCCAAAGATCCAAACGA
AAAGAGAGACCACATGGTCTTGTTAGAATTTGTTACTGCTGCTGGTATTACCCATGGTATGGATGAATTG
TACAAAAGATCTTAAACTAGTAGGACTATTTGCAAAGGGAAGGGATGCTAAGGTAGAGGGTGAACGTTAC
AGAAAAGCAGGCTGGGAAGCATATTTGAGAAGATGCGGCCAGCAAAACTAAAAAACTGTATTATAAGTAA
ATGCATGTATACTAAACTCACAAATTAGAGCTTCAATTTAATTATATCAGTTATTACCCGGGAATCTCGG
TCGTAATGATTTAAATGCATGCAAGCTTGGCGTAATCATGGTCATAGCTGTTTCCTGTGTGAAATTGTTA
TCCGCTCACAATTCCACACAACATACGAGCCGGAAGCATAAAGTGTAAAGCCTGGGGTGCCTAATGAGTG
AGCTAACTCACATTAATTGCGTTGCGCTCACTGCCCGCTTTCCAGTCGGGAAACCTGTCGTGCCAGCTGC
ATTAATGAATCGGCCAACGCGCGGGGAGAGGCGGTTTGCGTATTGGGCGCTCTTCCGCTTCCTCGCTCAC
TGACTCGCTGCGCTCGGTCGTTCGGCTGCGGCGAGCGGTATCAGCTCACTCAAAGGCGGTAATACGGTTA
TCCACAGAATCAGGGGATAACGCAGGAAAGAACATGTGAGCAAAAGGCCAGCAAAAGGCCAGGAACCGTA
AAAAGGCCGCGTTGCTGGCGTTTTTCCATAGGCTCCGCCCCCCTGACGAGCATCACAAAAATCGACGCTC
AAGTCAGAGGTGGCGAAACCCGACAGGACTATAAAGATACCAGGCGTTTCCCCCTGGAAGCTCCCTCGTG
CGCTCTCCTGTTCCGACCCTGCCGCTTACCGGATACCTGTCCGCCTTTCTCCCTTCGGGAAGCGTGGCGC
TTTCTCATAGCTCACGCTGTAGGTATCTCAGTTCGGTGTAGGTCGTTCGCTCCAAGCTGGGCTGTGTGCA
CGAACCCCCCGTTCAGCCCGACCGCTGCGCCTTATCCGGTAACTATCGTCTTGAGTCCAACCCGGTAAGA
CACGACTTATCGCCACTGGCAGCAGCCACTGGTAACAGGATTAGCAGAGCGAGGTATGTAGGCGGTGCTA
CAGAGTTCTTGAAGTGGTGGCCTAACTACGGCTACACTAGAAGAACAGTATTTGGTATCTGCGCTCTGCT
GAAGCCAGTTACCTTCGGAAAAAGAGTTGGTAGCTCTTGATCCGGCAAACAAACCACCGCTGGTAGCGGT
GGTTTTTTTGTTTGCAAGCAGCAGATTACGCGCAGAAAAAAAGGATCTCAAGAAGATCCTTTGATCTTTT
CTACGGGGTCTGACGCTCAGTGGAACGAAAACTCACGTTAAGGGATTTTGGTCATGAGATTATCAAAAAG
GATCTTCACCTAGATCCTTTTAAATTAAAAATGAAGTTTTAAATCAATCTAAAGTATATATGAGTAAACT
TGGTCTGACAGTTACCAATGCTTAATCAGTGAGGCACCTATCTCAGCGATCTGTCTATTTCGTTCATCCA
TAGTTGCCTGACTCCCCGTCGTGTAGATAACTACGATACGGGAGGGCTTACCATCTGGCCCCAGTGCTGC
AATGATACCGCGAGACCCACGCTCACCGGCTCCAGATTTATCAGCAATAAACCAGCCAGCCGGAAGGGCC
GAGCGCAGAAGTGGTCCTGCAACTTTATCCGCCTCCATCCAGTCTATTAATTGTTGCCGGGAAGCTAGAG
TAAGTAGTTCGCCAGTTAATAGTTTGCGCAACGTTGTTGCCATTGCTACAGGCATCGTGGTGTCACGCTC
GTCGTTTGGTATGGCTTCATTCAGCTCCGGTTCCCAACGATCAAGGCGAGTTACATGATCCCCCATGTTG
TGCAAAAAAGCGGTTAGCTCCTTCGGTCCTCCGATCGTTGTCAGAAGTAAGTTGGCCGCAGTGTTATCAC
TCATGGTTATGGCAGCACTGCATAATTCTCTTACTGTCATGCCATCCGTAAGATGCTTTTCTGTGACTGG
TGAGTACTCAACCAAGTCATTCTGAGAATAGTGTATGCGGCGACCGAGTTGCTCTTGCCCGGCGTCAATA
CGGGATAATACCGCGCCACATAGCAGAACTTTAAAAGTGCTCATCATTGGAAAACGTTCTTCGGGGCGAA
AACTCTCAAGGATCTTACCGCTGTTGAGATCCAGTTCGATGTAACCCACTCGTGCACCCAACTGATCTTC
AGCATCTTTTACTTTCACCAGCGTTTCTGGGTGAGCAAAAACAGGAAGGCAAAATGCCGCAAAAAAGGGA
ATAAGGGCGACACGGAAATGTTGAATACTCATACTCTTCCTTTTTCAATATTATTGAAGCATTTATCAGG
GTTATTGTCTCATGAGCGGATACATATTTGAATGTATTTAGAAAAATAAACAAATAGGGGTTCCGCGCAC
ATTTCCCCGAAAAGTGCCACCTGACGTCTAAGAAACCATTATTATCATGACATTAACCTATAAAAATAGG
CGTATCACGAGGCCCTTTCGTCTCGCGCGTTTCGGTGATGACGGTGAAAACCTCTGACACATGCAGCTCC
CGGAGACGGTCACAGCTTGTCTGTAAGCGGATGCCGGGAGCAGACAAGCCCGTCAGGGCGCGTCAGCGGG
TGTTGGCGGGTGTCGGGGCTGGCTTAACTATGCGGCATCAGAGCAGATTGTACTGAGAGTGCACCATATG
CGGTGTGAAATACCGCACAGATGCGTAAGGAGAAAATACCGCATCAGGCGCCATTCGCCATTCAGGCTGC
GCAACTGTTGGGAAGGGCGATCGGTGCGGGCCTCTTCGCTATTACGCCAGCTGGCGAAAGGGGGATGTGC
TGCAAGGCGATTAAGTTGGGTAACGCCAGGGTTTTCCCAGTCACGACGTTGTAAAACGACGGCCAGTGAA
TTCATTTAAATTTTTTTGATTCGGTAATCTCCGAACAGAAGGAAGAACGAAGGAAGGAGCACAGACTTAG
ATTGGTATATATACGCATATGTAGTGTTGAAGAAACATGAAATTGCCCAGTATTCTTAACCCAACTGCAC
AGAACAAAAACCTGCAGGAAACGAAGATAAAACATGTCCACAAAATCATATACCAGTAGAGCTGAGACTC
ATGCAAGTCCGGTTGCATCGAAACTTTTACGTTTAATGGATGAAAAGAAGACCAATTTGTGTGCTTCTCT
TGACGTTCGTTCGACTGATGAGCTATTGAAACTTGTTGAAACGTTGGGTCCATACATTTGCCTTTTGAAA
ACACACGTTGATATCTTGGATGATTTCAGTTATGAGGGTACTGTCGTTCCATTGAAAGCATTGGCAGAGA
AATACAAGTTCTTGATATTTGAGGACAGAAAATTCGCCGATATCGGTAACACAGTCAAATTACAATATAC
ATCGGGCGTTTACCGTATCGCAGAATGGTCTGATATCACCAACGCCCACGGGGTTACTGGTGCTGGTATT
GTTGCTGGCTTGAAACAAGGTGCGCAAGAGGTCACCAAAGAACCAAGGGGATTATTGATGCTTGCTGAAT
TGTCTTCCAAGGGTTCTCTAGCACACGGTGAATATACTAAGGGTACCGTTGATATTGCAAAGAGTGATAA
AGATTTCGTTATTGGGTTCATTGCTCAGAACGATATGGGAGGAAGAGAAGAAGGGTTTGATTGGCTAATC
ATGACCCCAGGTGTAGGTTTAGACGACAAAGGCGATGCATTGGGTCAGCAGTACAGAACCGTCGACGAAG
TTGTAAGTGGTGGATCAGATATCATCATTGTTGGCAGAGGACTTTTCGCCAAGGGTAGAGATCCTAAGGT
TGAAGGTGAAAGATACAGAAATGCTGGATGGGAAGCGTACCAAAAGAGAATCAGCGCTCCCCATTAATTA
TACAGGAAACTTAATAGAACAAATCACATATTTAATCTAATAGCCACCTGCATTGGCACGGTGCAACACT
ACTTCAACTTCATCTTACAAAAAGATCACGTGATCTGTTGTATTGGGATCTCTAGACCTAATAACTTCGT
ATAGCATACATTATA
